Addgene plasmid #83899: pAAV-mDlx-GCaMP6f-Fishell-2
Purpose: GCaMP6f expression in forebrain GABA-ergic interneurons under the control of the mDlx enhancer element
Depositing lab: Gordon Fishell. Depositing organization: NYU Grossman School of Medicine. Publication: A viral strategy for targeting and manipulating interneurons across vertebrate species. Dimidschstein J, Chen Q, Tremblay R, Rogers SL, Saldi GA, Guo L, Xu Q, Liu R, Lu C, Chu J, Avery MC, Rashid MS, Baek M, Jacob AL, Smith GB, Wilson DE, Kosche G, Kruglikov I, Rusielewicz T, Kotak VC, Mowery TM, Anderson SA, Callaway EM, Dasen JS, Fitzpatrick D, Fossati V, Long MA, Noggle S, Reynolds JH, Sanes DH, Rudy B, Feng G, Fishell G. Nat Neurosci. 2016 Oct 31. doi: 10.1038/nn.4430. PubMed 27798629.
Backbone
  Vector backbone: pAAV
  Vector type: Mammalian Expression, AAV
Growth in bacteria
  Bacterial resistance: Ampicillin, 100 μg/mL
  Growth temperature: 37°C
  Growth strain: DH5alpha
  Copy number: High Copy
Gene/Insert
  Gene/Insert name: GCaMP6f
  Promoter: mDlx
  Cloning method: Gibson Cloning
  Sequencing primers: 5′ chim-int-F (5'-TCTTACTGACATCCACTTTGCC-3'); 3′ WPRE-R
Terms and licenses: Academic/Nonprofit Terms; Industry Terms: Not Available to Industry
How to cite: pAAV-mDlx-GCaMP6f-Fishell-2 was a gift from Gordon Fishell (Addgene plasmid # 83899 ; http://n2t.net/addgene:83899 ; RRID:Addgene_83899) For viral preps, please replace (Addgene plasmid # 83899) in the above sentence with: (Addgene viral prep # 83899-AAV1), (Addgene viral prep # 83899-AAV9), or (Addgene viral prep # 83899-AAVrg)
