[The description below was written by a language model from this plasmid's Addgene catalogue record and pLannotate feature annotations shown in this document.]
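Description:
pAAV-mDlx-GCaMP6f-Fishell-2 is an adeno-associated virus transfer plasmid built on a pAAV backbone for mammalian expression. It is designed to deliver the genetically encoded calcium indicator GCaMP6f to forebrain GABAergic interneurons. In bacteria it is maintained as a high-copy plasmid through a ColE1/pUC-type origin and selected with ampicillin via the β-lactamase gene and its own promoter. An f1 phage origin is also present in the backbone, along with short remnants of pBR322 bom and rop sequences that are not expected to be functional.

The expression cassette lies between AAV2 inverted terminal repeats, which are the cis elements needed for replication and packaging of the recombinant genome into AAV capsids. The downstream ITR is annotated in full, whereas the upstream one appears only as two short fragments, a common result when these structured repeats are sequenced and annotated. According to the catalogue entry, expression is driven by the mDlx enhancer element. The feature table does not annotate this element, but an unannotated stretch between the left ITR and the chimeric intron is where it would presumably sit. The chimeric β-globin/immunoglobulin intron precedes the GCaMP6f coding sequence and promotes efficient mRNA processing. After the coding sequence come a WPRE, which boosts transcript stability and expression, and an SV40 polyadenylation signal; the nearby large T antigen fragment is simply part of that SV40-derived segment.

The construct is used to produce recombinant AAV for calcium imaging of interneuron activity. The enhancer restricts expression without the need for transgenic driver lines, a strategy described for use across vertebrate species.
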