Features (pLannotate 1.2.2; 17 found; start..end, strand, type, name):
     12..39      +  repeat_region  AAV2 ITR (fragment): inverted terminal repeat of adeno-associated virus serotype 2 inverted
     68..95      +  repeat_region  AAV2 ITR (fragment): inverted terminal repeat of adeno-associated virus serotype 2 inverted
    686..715     -  misc_feature   MCS (fragment): pBluescript multiple cloning site
    849..981     +  intron         chimeric intron: chimera between introns from human β-globin and immunoglobulin heavy chain genes
   1033..2385    +  CDS            GCaMP6f: improved fluorescent protein-based calcium sensor (Chen et al., 2013)
   2401..2426    +  misc_feature   MCS (fragment): pBluescript multiple cloning site
   2426..3014    +  misc_feature   WPRE: woodchuck hepatitis virus posttranscriptional regulatory element
   3077..3160    +  CDS            large T antigen (fragment): large T antigen from SV40 (simian virus 40)
   3183..3264    +  polyA_signal   SV40 poly(A) signal: SV40 polyadenylation signal
   3343..3483    +  repeat_region  AAV2 ITR: inverted terminal repeat of adeno-associated virus serotype 2 inverted
   3488..3539    -  misc_feature   bom (fragment): basis of mobility region from pBR322
   3558..4013    +  rep_origin     f1 ori (sequence partly withheld): f1 bacteriophage origin of replication; arrow indicates direction of (+) strand synthesis
   4014..4063    -  misc_feature   bom (fragment): basis of mobility region from pBR322
   4165..4200    -  CDS            rop (fragment): Rop protein, which maintains plasmids at low copy number; rop
   4295..4399    +  promoter       AmpR promoter: bla
   4400..5260    +  CDS            AmpR: β-lactamase; bla; confers resistance to ampicillin, carbenicillin, and related antibiotics
   5431..6019    +  rep_origin     ori: high-copy-number ColE1/pMB1/pBR322/pUC origin of replication
>Addgene plasmid #83899 | pAAV-mDlx-GCaMP6f-Fishell-2 | addgene full sequence | sequence record 242471 | Addgene NGS Result
CCTGCAGGCAGCTGCGCGCTCGCTCGCTCACTGAGGCCGCCCGGGCGTCGGGCGACCTTTGGTCGCCCGG
CCTCAGTGAGCGAGCGAGCGCGCAGAGAGGGAGTGGCCAACTCCATCACTAGGGGTTCCTGCGGCCGCAC
GCGTTTAATTAAGAATTCTATACACTCACAGTGGTTTGGCATATATTTGGTGAAATTTTTTAAGGAAAAA
TTAGTGTTGGTTTCGATATATGGTAGCTTTTTCTCTAACATAATTTGAATAATTCAGCAAAGCCCTACTA
CCAGCTGTACTTCTGCAGCCTCTTCCATTCTTTCCAGCATTATAATTTTGGTTAATTTTCAATTTTAGGT
CCTACGTCTCTGCAATTTGTGTATGAATAACAGAATAATTTCCCTCTTTTGTTTCGCCTTTCCTGTTCCT
GAATCTAAATAAAGATGGCTTTTTAGTATTAAAAGTGGAAGAAAATTACAGGTAATTATCTTTGACGGTA
AAAACGCTGTAATCAGCGGGCTACATGAAAAATTACTCTAATTATGGCTGCATTTAAGAGAATGGAAAAA
AACCTTCTTGTGGATAAAAACCTTAAATTGTCCCCAATGTCTGCTTCAAATTGGATGGCACTGCAGCTGG
AGGCTTTGTTCAGAATTGATCCTGGGGAGCTACGAACCCAAAGTTTCACAGTAGGAAGCTTGATATCGAA
TTCCTGCAGCCCGGGCTGGGCATAAAAGTCAGGGCAGAGCCATCTATTGCTTACATTTGCTTCTAGCCTG
CAGGTCGAGGAGCGCAGCCTTCCAGAAGCAGAGCGCGGCGCCTTAAGCTGCAGAAGTTGGTCGTGAGGCA
CTGGGCAGGTAAGTATCAAGGTTACAAGACAGGTTTAAGGAGACCAATAGAAACTGGGCTTGTCGAGACA
GAGAAGACTCTTGCGTTTCTGATAGGCACCTATTGGTCTTACTGACATCCACTTTGCCTTTCTCTCCACA
GGTGTCCACTCCCAGTTCAATTACAGCTCTTAAGACTAGTACCGGTGCCACCATGGGTTCTCATCATCAT
CATCATCATGGTATGGCTAGCATGACTGGTGGACAGCAAATGGGTCGGGATCTGTACGACGATGACGATA
AGGATCTCGCCACCATGGTCGACTCATCACGTCGTAAGTGGAATAAGACAGGTCACGCAGTCAGAGCTAT
AGGTCGGCTGAGCTCACTCGAGAACGTCTATATCAAGGCCGACAAGCAGAAGAACGGCATCAAGGCGAAC
TTCAAGATCCGCCACAACATCGAGGACGGCGGCGTGCAGCTCGCCTACCACTACCAGCAGAACACCCCCA
TCGGCGACGGCCCCGTGCTGCTGCCCGACAACCACTACCTGAGCGTGCAGTCCAAACTTTCGAAAGACCC
CAACGAGAAGCGCGATCACATGGTCCTGCTGGAGTTCGTGACCGCCGCCGGGATCACTCTCGGCATGGAC
GAGCTGTACAAGGGCGGTACCGGAGGGAGCATGGTGAGCAAGGGCGAGGAGCTGTTCACCGGGGTGGTGC
CCATCCTGGTCGAGCTGGACGGCGACGTAAACGGCCACAAGTTCAGCGTGTCCGGCGAGGGTGAGGGCGA
TGCCACCTACGGCAAGCTGACCCTGAAGTTCATCTGCACCACCGGCAAGCTGCCCGTGCCCTGGCCCACC
CTCGTGACCACCCTGACCTACGGCGTGCAGTGCTTCAGCCGCTACCCCGACCACATGAAGCAGCACGACT
TCTTCAAGTCCGCCATGCCCGAAGGCTACATCCAGGAGCGCACCATCTTCTTCAAGGACGACGGCAACTA
CAAGACCCGCGCCGAGGTGAAGTTCGAGGGCGACACCCTGGTGAACCGCATCGAGCTGAAGGGCATCGAC
TTCAAGGAGGACGGCAACATCCTGGGGCACAAGCTGGAGTACAACCTGCCGGACCAACTGACTGAAGAGC
AGATCGCAGAATTTAAAGAGGAATTCTCCCTATTTGACAAGGACGGGGATGGGACAATAACAACCAAGGA
GCTGGGGACGGTGATGCGGTCTCTGGGGCAGAACCCCACAGAAGCAGAGCTGCAGGACATGATCAATGAA
GTAGATGCCGACGGTGACGGCACAATCGACTTCCCTGAGTTCCTGACAATGATGGCAAGAAAAATGAAAT
ACAGGGACACGGAAGAAGAAATTAGAGAAGCGTTCGGTGTGTTTGATAAGGATGGCAATGGCTACATCAG
TGCAGCAGAGCTTCGCCACGTGATGACAAACCTTGGAGAGAAGTTAACAGATGAAGAGGTTGATGAAATG
ATCAGGGAAGCAGACATCGATGGGGATGGTCAGGTAAACTACGAAGAGTTTGTACAAATGATGACAGCGA
AGTGAGGCGCGCCCCTGCAGGGAATTCGATATCAAGCTTATCGATAATCAACCTCTGGATTACAAAATTT
GTGAAAGATTGACTGGTATTCTTAACTATGTTGCTCCTTTTACGCTATGTGGATACGCTGCTTTAATGCC
TTTGTATCATGCTATTGCTTCCCGTATGGCTTTCATTTTCTCCTCCTTGTATAAATCCTGGTTGCTGTCT
CTTTATGAGGAGTTGTGGCCCGTTGTCAGGCAACGTGGCGTGGTGTGCACTGTGTTTGCTGACGCAACCC
CCACTGGTTGGGGCATTGCCACCACCTGTCAGCTCCTTTCCGGGACTTTCGCTTTCCCCCTCCCTATTGC
CACGGCGGAACTCATCGCCGCCTGCCTTGCCCGCTGCTGGACAGGGGCTCGGCTGTTGGGCACTGACAAT
TCCGTGGTGTTGTCGGGGAAATCATCGTCCTTTCCTTGGCTGCTCGCCTATGTTGCCACCTGGATTCTGC
GCGGGACGTCCTTCTGCTACGTCCCTTCGGCCCTCAATCCAGCGGACCTTCCTTCCCGCGGCCTGCTGCC
GGCTCTGCGGCCTCTTCCGCGTCTTCGCCTTCGCCCTCAGACGAGTCGGATCTCCCTTTGGGCCGCCTCC
CCGCATCGATACCGAGCGCTGCTCGAGAGATCTGTGATAGCGGCCATCAAGCTGGCCGCGACTCTAGATC
ATAATCAGCCATACCACATTTGTAGAGGTTTTACTTGCTTTAAAAAACCTCCCACACCTCCCCCTGAACC
TGAAACATAAAATGAATGCAATTGTTGTTGTTAACTTGTTTATTGCAGCTTATAATGGTTACAAATAAAG
CAATAGCATCACAAATTTCACAAATAAAGCATTTTTTTCACTGCATTCTAGTTGTGGTTTGTCCAAACTC
ATCAATGTATCAGCTTATCGATACCGCATGCACGTGCGGACCGAGCGGCCGCAGGAACCCCTAGTGATGG
AGTTGGCCACTCCCTCTCTGCGCGCTCGCTCGCTCACTGAGGCCGGGCGACCAAAGGTCGCCCGACGCCC
GGGCTTTGCCCGGGCGGCCTCAGTGAGCGAGCGAGCGCGCAGCTGCCTGCAGGGGCGCCTGATGCGGTAT
TTTCTCCTTACGCATCTGTGCGGTATTTCACACCGCATA
[95 nt withheld, positions 3540-3634]
T
[46 nt withheld, positions 3636-3681]
C
[141 nt withheld, positions 3683-3823]
CCTTTGACGTTGGAGTCCACGTTCTTT
[37 nt withheld, positions 3851-3887]
ACTCTATCTCGGGCTATTCTTTTGATTTATAAGGGATTTTGCCGATTTCGGTCTATTGGTTAAAAAATGA
GCTGATTTAACAAAAATTTAACGCGAATTTTAACAAAATATTAACGTTTACAATTTTATGGTGCACTCTC
AGTACAATCTGCTCTGATGCCGCATAGTTAAGCCAGCCCCGACACCCGCCAACACCCGCTGACGCGCCCT
GACGGGCTTGTCTGCTCCCGGCATCCGCTTACAGACAAGCTGTGACCGTCTCCGGGAGCTGCATGTGTCA
GAGGTTTTCACCGTCATCACCGAAACGCGCGAGACGAAAGGGCCTCGTGATACGCCTATTTTTATAGGTT
AATGTCATGATAATAATGGTTTCTTAGACGTCAGGTGGCACTTTTCGGGGAAATGTGCGCGGAACCCCTA
TTTGTTTATTTTTCTAAATACATTCAAATATGTATCCGCTCATGAGACAATAACCCTGATAAATGCTTCA
ATAATATTGAAAAAGGAAGAGTATGAGTATTCAACATTTCCGTGTCGCCCTTATTCCCTTTTTTGCGGCA
TTTTGCCTTCCTGTTTTTGCTCACCCAGAAACGCTGGTGAAAGTAAAAGATGCTGAAGATCAGTTGGGTG
CACGAGTGGGTTACATCGAACTGGATCTCAACAGCGGTAAGATCCTTGAGAGTTTTCGCCCCGAAGAACG
TTTTCCAATGATGAGCACTTTTAAAGTTCTGCTATGTGGCGCGGTATTATCCCGTATTGACGCCGGGCAA
GAGCAACTCGGTCGCCGCATACACTATTCTCAGAATGACTTGGTTGAGTACTCACCAGTCACAGAAAAGC
ATCTTACGGATGGCATGACAGTAAGAGAATTATGCAGTGCTGCCATAACCATGAGTGATAACACTGCGGC
CAACTTACTTCTGACAACGATCGGAGGACCGAAGGAGCTAACCGCTTTTTTGCACAACATGGGGGATCAT
GTAACTCGCCTTGATCGTTGGGAACCGGAGCTGAATGAAGCCATACCAAACGACGAGCGTGACACCACGA
TGCCTGTAGCAATGGCAACAACGTTGCGCAAACTATTAACTGGCGAACTACTTACTCTAGCTTCCCGGCA
ACAATTAATAGACTGGATGGAGGCGGATAAAGTTGCAGGACCACTTCTGCGCTCGGCCCTTCCGGCTGGC
TGGTTTATTGCTGATAAATCTGGAGCCGGTGAGCGTGGGTCTCGCGGTATCATTGCAGCACTGGGGCCAG
ATGGTAAGCCCTCCCGTATCGTAGTTATCTACACGACGGGGAGTCAGGCAACTATGGATGAACGAAATAG
ACAGATCGCTGAGATAGGTGCCTCACTGATTAAGCATTGGTAACTGTCAGACCAAGTTTACTCATATATA
CTTTAGATTGATTTAAAACTTCATTTTTAATTTAAAAGGATCTAGGTGAAGATCCTTTTTGATAATCTCA
TGACCAAAATCCCTTAACGTGAGTTTTCGTTCCACTGAGCGTCAGACCCCGTAGAAAAGATCAAAGGATC
TTCTTGAGATCCTTTTTTTCTGCGCGTAATCTGCTGCTTGCAAACAAAAAAACCACCGCTACCAGCGGTG
GTTTGTTTGCCGGATCAAGAGCTACCAACTCTTTTTCCGAAGGTAACTGGCTTCAGCAGAGCGCAGATAC
CAAATACTGTTCTTCTAGTGTAGCCGTAGTTAGGCCACCACTTCAAGAACTCTGTAGCACCGCCTACATA
CCTCGCTCTGCTAATCCTGTTACCAGTGGCTGCTGCCAGTGGCGATAAGTCGTGTCTTACCGGGTTGGAC
TCAAGACGATAGTTACCGGATAAGGCGCAGCGGTCGGGCTGAACGGGGGGTTCGTGCACACAGCCCAGCT
TGGAGCGAACGACCTACACCGAACTGAGATACCTACAGCGTGAGCTATGAGAAAGCGCCACGCTTCCCGA
AGGGAGAAAGGCGGACAGGTATCCGGTAAGCGGCAGGGTCGGAACAGGAGAGCGCACGAGGGAGCTTCCA
GGGGGAAACGCCTGGTATCTTTATAGTCCTGTCGGGTTTCGCCACCTCTGACTTGAGCGTCGATTTTTGT
GATGCTCGTCAGGGGGGCGGAGCCTATGGAAAAACGCCAGCAACGCGGCCTTTTTACGGTTCCTGGCCTT
TTGCTGGCCTTTTGCTCACATGT
