>Addgene plasmid #83899 | pAAV-mDlx-GCaMP6f-Fishell-2 | addgene partial sequence | sequence record 162981 | WPRE-R 5'-CATAGCGTAAAAGGAGCAACA-3'
GTCAATCTTTCACAAATTTTGTAATCCAGAGGTTGATTATCGATAAGCTTGATATCGAATTCCCTGCAGG
GGCGCGCCTCACTTCGCTGTCATCATTTGTACAAACTCTTCGTAGTTTACCTGACCATCCCCATCGATGT
CTGCTTCCCTGATCATTTCATCAACCTCTTCATCTGTTAACTTCTCTCCAAGGTTTGTCATCACGTGGCG
AAGCTCTGCTGCACTGATGTAGCCATTGCCATCCTTATCAAACACACCGAACGCTTCTCTAATTTCTTCT
TCCGTGTCCCTGTATTTCATTTTTCTTGCCATCATTGTCAGGAACTCAGGGAAGTCGATTGTGCCGTCAC
CGTCGGCATCTACTTCATTGATCATGTCCTGCAGCTCTGCTTCTGTGGGGTTCTGCCCCAGAGACCGCAT
CACCGTCCCCAGCTCCTTGGTTGTTATTGTCCCATCCCCGTCCTTGTCAAATAGGGAGAATTCCTCTTTA
AATTCTGCGATCTGCTCTTCAGTCAGTTGGTCCGGCAGGTTGTACTCCAGCTTGTGCCCCAGGATGTTGC
CGTCCTCCTTGAAGTCGATGCCCTTCAGCTCGATGCGGTTCACCAGGGTGTCGCCCTCGAACTTCACCTC
GGCGCGGGTCTTGTAGTTGCCGTCGTCCTTGAAGAAGATGGTGCGCTCCTGGATGTAGCCTTCGGGCATG
GCGGACTTGAAGAAGTCGTGCTGCTTCATGTGGTCGGGGTAGCGGCTGAAGCACTGCACGCCGTAGGTCA
GGGTGGTCACGAGGGTGGGCCAGGGCACGGGCAGCTTGCCGGTGGTGCAGATGAACTTCAGGGTCAGCTT
GCCGTAGGTGGCATCGCCCTCACCCTCGCCGGACACGCTGAACTTGTGGCCGTTTACGTCGCCGTCCAGC
TCGACCAGGATGGGCACCACCCCGGTGAACAGCTCC
