>Addgene plasmid #83899 | pAAV-mDlx-GCaMP6f-Fishell-2 | addgene partial sequence | sequence record 162982 | EXFP-internal-R 5'-GAACTCCAGCAGGACCATGT-3'
GGGTCTTTCGAAAGTTTGGACTGCACGCTCAGGTAGTGGTTGTCGGGCAGCAGCACGGGGCCGTCGCCGA
TGGGGGTGTTCTGCTGGTAGTGGTAGGCGAGCTGCACGCCGCCGTCCTCGATGTTGTGGCGGATCTTGAA
GTTCGCCTTGATGCCGTTCTTCTGCTTGTCGGCCTTGATATAGACGTTCTCGAGTGAGCTCAGCCGACCT
ATAGCTCTGACTGCGTGACCTGTCTTATTCCACTTACGACGTGATGAGTCGACCATGGTGGCGAGATCCT
TATCGTCATCGTCGTACAGATCCCGACCCATTTGCTGTCCACCAGTCATGCTAGCCATACCATGATGATG
ATGATGATGAGAACCCATGGTGGCACCGGTACTAGTCTTAAGAGCTGTAATTGAACTGGGAGTGGACACC
TGTGGAGAGAAAGGCAAAGTGGATGTCAGTAAGACCAATAGGTGCCTATCAGAAACGCAAGAGTCTTCTC
TGTCTCGACAAGCCCAGTTTCTATTGGTCTCCTTAAACCTGTCTTGTAACCTTGATACTTACCTGCCCAG
TGCCTCACGACCAACTTCTGCAGCTTAAGGCGCCGCGCTCTGCTTCTGGAAGGCTGCGCTCCTCGACCTG
CAGGCTAGAAGCAAATGTAAGCAATAGATGGCTCTGCCCTGACTTTTATGCCCAGCCCGGGCTGCAGGAA
TTCGATATCAAGCTTCCTACTGTGAAACTTTGGGTTCGTAGCTCCCCAGGATCAATTCTGAACAAAGCCT
CCAGCTGCAGTGCCATCCAATTTGAAGCAGACATTGGGGACAATTTAAGGTTTTTATCCACAAGAAGGTT
TTTTTCCATTCTCTTAAATGCAGCCATAATTAGAGTAATTTTTCATGTAGCCCGCTGATTACAGCGTTTT
TACCGTCAAAGATAATTACCTGTAATTTTCTTCCACTTTTAATACTAAAAAGCCATCTTTATTTAGATTC
AGGAACAGGAAAGGCGAAACAAAA
